>Addgene plasmid #155119 | pTol2CG2-ubi:QFGal4-SV40pA | addgene full sequence | sequence record 310858 | Addgene NGS Result
CAACAGACGGCAAAATGAATAAATGATAACAAAGCAGTAGGCTTAAATAAACCTAATTTTTATAGGCTGT
TCTCTACAACCCTCAAACAGTGATTAGTTTTGTACTTATAAACTTGCCCTTTCATTCATATTTCAAGAAA
ATTGGTTCAGAAGATCTGGATATTCTAGCAGTTGTTCAAGCTCATGGAGGGATCAGTGACCTGATTCCAC
AATGACTAGGCCTAATCCAGAAATTAGATGACTGTCAACATAAAAAGGCACAGCACTCACTAGCTGCCCT
ATATATTTTATTATATTTTACATATATTATTTTATTTATTTAGCTCTGAGTGCTGTACTTTCTGGTTAAA
GAAAACTGCTTACAACAGCTAACCTGTACTACCTCAGGCTCAGGGAATTTGGAACAGGTTTGTCTGGTTT
GTTTCTTTAACCATGCATGCTTGTTTTCAACTATGGCAACACAGTCACATGGGACATTACAGAAATGATT
TGTCGATGACATGCGACTTTTCTTTAATAAAGCGCAAAGATCCCAAAAAGCAAACTTTTAACAAAAATCA
TATAATTATATTTTCAATCCAGCTTTGTAGCAACTTTGTGCTGCTGTTCACTCAGCAACAGATAGTCAGT
ATAAGGTCAGTGTGTCTCAAAGCAGTGCCATCTGTTTCACACATTGCGTTCTATATATAAGTGTGCTGGT
TGACACGACACTGTATAAGGCCTAGGCTAAAACACAAACAATGTAGAATGACACTGTGTTTTTTTTGTAA
ACAAATGTTGTTTTTGGTTAAACATCTTTGTGAAAACATCCTCCTGTCATGTATTTGCTATATTCAAATG
TTAAACCCGTGCAGAATAGAACATATACAAAAAAAAACAACACAACACATTTTTAAACATTATTAAATAT
CAAGTATTGCTGGCAGTTCTGTTTCTGTTTTACAGTACCCTTTGCCACAGTTCTCCGCTTTTCCTGGTCC
AGATTCCACAAGTCTGATTCACCAATAGCAAAGCGAATAAACAACCAAAGCAGCCAATCACTGCTTGTAG
ACTGTCCTGCGAGACCGGCCCATTCCAGCACATTCTGGAAACTTCCTTTATATGATAATTATAAATACAT
TTAAATTATTGATACAAAACATGTAATTCCTAGAACATAACCATAGCAATCATTAGTTTTCAGGGTAATT
ATGTATTTTTAGGATTTGACTGCGGAAAGATCTGGTCATGTGACGTCTCATGAACGTCACGGCCCTGGGT
TTCTATAAATACAGTAGGACTCTCGACCATCGGCAGATTTTTCGAAGAAGAAGATCAGTTTCAGGAGCCG
TACTGTTCCGTTTCAACGCAAATATTAACGGTAAGAGCGAATTTCCTAGTTTGTTTTCATGCCATTCTTT
AAAACCATAGCGTATTACTTTAATTATAGTAAACTTTCGCTTTCTTTATTACAAGAGACGTTTTGTGTTG
ATTCTCCGCGGACATTTTCGGTCAGACAATCAGAAAATGACCGCGGAGGACCAGTAACTTGCATTACACG
TAAGTTAAATCTTCGTGTATTAAAATGGTTAGGTTGTTAACGTCAAATAGGTTACCGTGTTTGCGTGTGA
TCAGGTTGGTTTTGTTAGATTTTTGTCAGTATTTTTAATTTATTTGTTTTAGTTTATTTATTTTTTTTGC
TGAATCATAGTTTGTGAACAAAGAACCCGGATGTTACATACAGTACAGCCGCCATGTTACAGAGAGTTAT
AACTTAATCATTTTAAAAATAATTTTGCCTTACTTTTAGTTTGTCATGTTGAGAAATGAGGAAATGTTAA
AATGAGGAAATATCCAATTAATTTAATATATCAAAATAATCCATGATTACAATGCACTGAACTGGAGAAA
ATTAAGATGTTTTCTAGTGTCATGAAACAAATGTAAGAGATGTACATTGTAGATGTTTTATGTCAAGAAT
TGGCTAGTTGATGCAGCATACTGGCGATACTCAGTTGTAATAACAGTAACGTTACATGTTAATAGACTAC
TGAGTATGCTGTTCTGTCTATGTATGCTCTGTAAGCTACGAGAAGGACTTTTTTAAACAGTAAAGGGTGC
AATATTTTTACAAATTGAATTAAATAAAGGCTGTCTATTAAGTAATATGCTTGATATTTTTCTTACTTGA
TCGGAAATAAGAAAAAATATAAACGTTGTTGCTCTAAAAATCCTAGTTCAGTTTAGCCAACCACAAATAC
CTTTTTGTTCCTCCAACAGTTTTTTTTTCTTCTCTATAATATTTGGCAGTCTATAGTACTCCAAATGTTT
CCCCACAGTCTAACTAATTGGTACAGCCAAAATCATGACACTTATTGCAATAATAATTTTGGTTCATTGG
CATTGTTGATAGCCTGTGCCACTAATATGGTCGATTGATCATGCTTCAGGAAGAAAACTATATTGTTTGA
TGTAAGATTATTAAATCTTCACCTGCTTCCATTACAAACTATTCCCATCTTATTGAATTCTGGTATGTCT
TAAAGGATTAGTTCACTTCCCAAATCAAAATTTACTTAGCCTTTTTTCATCCATGATCCCTTTTTTTCAT
CATTAATGAAGAAATTGTTTTTGAAAAAGTTTCAAGATTTTTTTCTCTATATTGTGGAGCTTGTTAGTTT
AAAATTCCAAAATGCAATATGTGGCTTCAAATGGTTCTAAATGATCCCAGTCAAGGAATAACAGTCTTAT
CTAATGAAACCATTAGACCTTTAAAAATAAAAAAAATAAAAGTATTTATTTTTAAATGACTGAGTGATTA
AGTTGAATTTCAGCGTTTCCTTACTGTGTAGAAGTCCTTCCTTACTGGCCCCACCCTTTGGTTCTCTGCC
AATCTGCTACCTAATGTAATGTTGTGGAACATTATTATTCTTTATTTCTTAATTTTTTATTTTTTATTTT
AAAACAATGTAAACTGCACAGATGTGCAGTTTGTTTAAAATGGCCAATGCTTTGGAAATGCATGACATAA
TTAGATTTCATGATGCACAAAGCCAAATCTCAGAGCTTGTGCAAAATGAGCTATCATTTCACTAGGTAAG
ACCCTAAATTTTCATATAGGATCATTTGGACAATTTTGCTGCAGGTAAAATGCATTCTATAGTCCACTGT
CAGCCATTGTTTTGGATAGTATTTATTTTTCTCTACAAGTATAGTCAATAGTTTTCTATTATTTTAAAGG
TTTGTAACATTTAAGGGTGACCAAATGCAAAGTAAAATTTCATTTTCGGGTGAACTATCTCGTTTAACAT
GGGAGAAGTGCAAAACATACATTATTGGCTAGAACATTGTAGTATTTTTTAAATGGAAATGTGTGATTGC
TAATCTTACTTTGAATTTGTTTACAGGGATCCTTTAAGGGCGAATTCGACCCAAGTTTGTACAAAAAAGC
AGGCTCGAATTGGAGCTCGCCGCCACCATGGCACCCAAGAAGAAGAGGAAGATGCCGCCTAAACGCAAGA
CACTCAATGCCGCTGCCGAAGCCAATGCCCACGCTGATGGCCATGCTGATGGCAATGCTGATGGTCATGT
CGCTAACACTGCAGCAAGCAGCAACAACGCCCGTTTTGCGGACTTGACCAACATTGACACACCCGGCCTC
GGCCCTACCACGACGACGTTACTTGTCGAGCCCGCTCGTTCGAAACGCCAGAGAGTCTCGAGGGCCTGTG
ATCAGTGTCGAGCTGCACGTGAAAAGTGTGATGGAATCCAGCCGGCTTGCTTCCCCTGTGTGTCGCAGGG
CCGGTCGTGTACCTACCAGGCCAGTCCCAAGAAGCGAGGAGTCCAGACGGGCTACATCCGCACTCTCGAA
CTGGCTCTGGCTTGGATGTTCGAGAACGTTGCCCGCAGCGAGGACGCCCTCCACAATCTTTTGGTCCGTG
ATGCTGGCCAGGGCAGCGCTCTCCTGGTCGGCAAAGACTCGCCTGCTGCAGAACGCCTGCATGCAAGATG
GGCGACGAGTCGAGTCAACAAAAGCATCACCCGTCTTCTCTCAGGTGCTAGCACTAGTAGCGCCGGTCAA
CAGCAACAGCTGCAATCATTAGTGCCACTGACCCCGTCTGCTTTGTTTGGTGGCGCCAATTTTAATCAAA
GTGGGAATATTGCTGATAGCTCATTGTCCTTCACTTTCACTAACAGTAGCAACGGTCCGAACCTCATAAC
AACTCAAACAAATTCTCAAGCGCTTTCACAACCAATTGCCTCCTCTAACGTTCATGATAACTTCATGAAT
AATGAAATCACGGCTAGTAAAATTGATGATGGTAATAATTCAAAACCACTGTCACCTGGTTGGACGGACC
AAACTGCGTATAACGCGTTTGGAATCACTACAGGGATGTTTAATACCACTACAATGGATGATGTATATAA
CTATCTATTCGATGATGAAGATACCCCACCAAACCCAAAAAAAGAGTAACCCGGGAGCGGCCCCTCTCGA
GCCTCTAGAACTATAGTGAGTCGTATTACGTAGATCCAGACATGATAAGATACATTGATGAGTTTGGACA
AACCACAACTAGAATGCAGTGAAAAAAATGCTTTATTTGTGAAATTTGTGATGCTATTGCTTTATTTGTA
ACCATTATAAGCTGCAATAAACAAGAGATCTGATCTAGAGGATCAAGCTTATCGATACCGTCGACCTCGA
GGGGGGGCCCGGTACCCAGCTTTTGACCCAGCTTTCTTGTACAAAGTGGGAAGATCTACCGGTGAGCTCC
ACCGCGGTGGCGGCCGCTCTAGAACTAGTGGATCCCCCGGGCTGCAGGAATTCGATATCAAGCTTATCGA
TACCGTCGACCTCGAGGGGGGGCCCGGTACCGCAACTTTATTATACATAGTTGATAATTCACTGGCCGTC
GTTTTACGGTACCATCGATGATGATCCAGACATGATAAGATACATTGATGAGTTTGGACAAACCACAACT
AGAATGCAGTGAAAAAAATGCTTTATTTGTGAAATTTGTGATGCTATTGCTTTATTTGTAACCATTATAA
GCTGCAATAAACAAGTTAACAACAACAATTGCATTCATTTTATGTTTCAGGTTCAGGGGGAGGTGTGGGA
GGTTTTTTAAAGCAAGTAAAACCTCTACAAATGTGGTATGGCTGATTATGATCCTCTAGATCAGATCTTG
ACCAAAGCTTAAATCAGTTGTGTTAAATAAGAGACATTCAAAATAAATGTAAATGAGCTCTCCAAATCAG
CAGACTTAACATTCTTTAAAATGATTGATTCAATAGTGATAAAAATCAGGCATAGCCAGTTGTAACTTTA
GATAAATTACAGAAAATGTCAAATACAGAGAACCGATTCTTTTTTATGATACATCCAAGCACACATTTAA
CACAATCCAGGCAAACCCCGAATTTCACAGTCACAAGCACTGTTTGTACAAGAGCTTTGCCTAAGGACAC
ACAGTCTCTATAAGTCCAGGTCGTTGGTTTCACTCTTATTTTAAACATGTGACATTTTTCCTGCCATCCT
GTCTTAGGCTGCTGTTTGCTTCATTCCATGTCACATTAATTTCCTCAGTAGCACCTTTTACACACACAGC
CAATCTTTTCCAGAAAATTCAATTGCTTTGAAGAGATAATGTGTGAACAAATCCATTTAGAAAAGGAAAA
TTAAGAATTTGTAAAATCATCTGTAAATTGTTGGCATTCTTCTGTATATGAACATCACATCATTTACAGG
TAAAGGTCTGGTCATTAATTATATGACAATTTACTGGTATTATTTTGTGAAAGGGGCTATTTTCAATGCG
TTCATCCATCCTTTTCATCCCTCAAATCTCTCATTCACGTCCCCCTCCCCATCTGCACACTTTATCTCAT
TTTCCACCCTGCTGGAATCTGAGCACTTGTGCAGTTATCAGGGCTCCTGTATTTAGGAGGCTCTGGGTGT
CCATGTAGGGGACGAACAGAAACACTGCAGACCTTTATAGAAGAACAAATGATAAGAGTCCTCGTACATA
AAGACTCCATTAGTAACGTCAGTGACCCAGGAGCCCAGACCAACAGCAAAGCAGACAGTGAAATCACTAG
TGAATTCGCGGCCGCCTGCAGGTCGACGGTATCGATTCGAATTCAAGGCCTCTCGAGCCTCTAAGCCACC
ATGGGCTGCATCAAGAGCAAGCGCAAGGACAACCTGAACGACGACGAGGCCGCCATGGGCTGCATCAAGA
GCAAGCGCAAGGACAACCTGAACGACGACGAGGCACCGGTCGCCACCATGGCCTCCTCCGAGGACGTCAT
CAAGGAGTTCATGCGCTTCAAGGTGCGCATGGAGGGCTCCGTGAACGGCCACGAGTTCGAGATCGAGGGC
GAGGGCGAGGGCCGCCCCTACGAGGGCACCCAGACCGCCAAGCTGAAGGTGACCAAGGGCGGCCCCCTGC
CCTTCGCCTGGGACATCCTGTCCCCTCAGTTCCAGTACGGCTCCAAGGCCTACGTGAAGCACCCCGCCGA
CATCCCCGACTACTTGAAGCTGTCCTTCCCCGAGGGCTTCAAGTGGGAGCGCGTGATGAACTTCGAGGAC
GGCGGCGTGGTGACCGTGACCCAGGACTCCTCCCTGCAGGACGGCGAGTTCATCTACAAGGTGAAGCTGC
GCGGCACCAACTTCCCCTCCGACGGCCCCGTAATGCAGAAGAAGACCATGGGCTGGGAGGCCTCCACCGA
GCGGATGTACCCCGAGGACGGCGCCCTGAAGGGCGAGATCAAGATGAGGCTGAAGCTGAAGGACGGCGGC
CACTACGACGCCGAGGTCAAGACCACCTACATGGCCAAGAAGCCCGTGCAGCTGCCCGGCGCCTACAAGA
CCGACATCAAGCTGGACATCACCTCCCACAACGAGGACTACACCATCGTGGAACAGTACGAGCGCGCCGA
GGGCCGCCACTCCACCGGCGCCTAATACGTAGATCCAGACATGATAAGATACATTGATGAGTTTGGACAA
ACCACAACTAGAATGCAGTGAAAAAAATGCTTTATTTGTGAAATTTGTGATGCTATTGCTTTATTTGTAA
CCATTATAAGCTGCAATAAACAAGAGATCTGCGAAGATACGGCCACGGGTGCTCTTGATCCTGTGGCTGA
TTTTGGACTGTGCTGCTCGCAGCTGCTGATGAATCACATACTTCCTCCATTTTCTTCCACTGATTGACTG
TTATAATTTCCCTAATTTCCAGGTCAAGGTGCTGTGCATTGTGGTAATAGATGTGACATGACGTCACTTC
CAAAGGACCAATGAACATGTCTGACCAATTTCATATAATGTGAAAACGATTTTCATAGGCAGAATAAATA
ACATTTAAATTAAACTGGGCATCAGCGCAATTCAATTGGTTTGGTAATAGCAAGGGAAAATAGAATGAAG
TGATCTCCAAAAAATAAGTACTTTTTGACTGTAAATAAAATTGTAAGGAGTAAAAAGTACTTTTTTTTCT
AAAAAAATGTAATTAAGTAAAAGTAAAAGTATTGATTTTTAATTGTACTCAAGTAAAGTAAAAATCCCCA
AAAATAATACTTAAGTACAGTAATCAAGTAAAATTACTCAAGTACTTTACACCTCTGGTTCTTGACCCCC
TACCTTCAGCAAGCCCAGCAGATCCACTAGTTCTAGAGCGGCCGCCACCGCGGTGGAGCTCCAGCTTTTG
TTCCCTTTAGTGAGGGTTAATTGCGCGCTTGGCGTAATCATGGTCATAGCTGTTTCCTGTGTGAAATTGT
TATCCGCTCACAATTCCACACAACATACGAGCCGGAAGCATAAAGTGTAAAGCCTGGGGTGCCTAATGAG
TGAGCTAACTCACATTAATTGCGTTGCGCTCACTGCCCGCTTTCCAGTCGGGAAACCTGTCGTGCCAGCT
GCATTAATGAATCGGCCAACGCGCGGGGAGAGGCGGTTTGCGTATTGGGCGCTCTTCCGCTTCCTCGCTC
ACTGACTCGCTGCGCTCGGTCGTTCGGCTGCGGCGAGCGGTATCAGCTCACTCAAAGGCGGTAATACGGT
TATCCACAGAATCAGGGGATAACGCAGGAAAGAACATGTGAGCAAAAGGCCAGCAAAAGGCCAGGAACCG
TAAAAAGGCCGCGTTGCTGGCGTTTTTCCATAGGCTCCGCCCCCCTGACGAGCATCACAAAAATCGACGC
TCAAGTCAGAGGTGGCGAAACCCGACAGGACTATAAAGATACCAGGCGTTTCCCCCTGGAAGCTCCCTCG
TGCGCTCTCCTGTTCCGACCCTGCCGCTTACCGGATACCTGTCCGCCTTTCTCCCTTCGGGAAGCGTGGC
GCTTTCTCATAGCTCACGCTGTAGGTATCTCAGTTCGGTGTAGGTCGTTCGCTCCAAGCTGGGCTGTGTG
CACGAACCCCCCGTTCAGCCCGACCGCTGCGCCTTATCCGGTAACTATCGTCTTGAGTCCAACCCGGTAA
GACACGACTTATCGCCACTGGCAGCAGCCACTGGTAACAGGATTAGCAGAGCGAGGTATGTAGGCGGTGC
TACAGAGTTCTTGAAGTGGTGGCCTAACTACGGCTACACTAGAAGAACAGTATTTGGTATCTGCGCTCTG
CTGAAGCCAGTTACCTTCGGAAAAAGAGTTGGTAGCTCTTGATCCGGCAAACAAACCACCGCTGGTAGCG
GTGGTTTTTTTGTTTGCAAGCAGCAGATTACGCGCAGAAAAAAAGGATCTCAAGAAGATCCTTTGATCTT
TTCTACGGGGTCTGACGCTCAGTGGAACGAAAACTCACGTTAAGGCATTTTGGTCATGAGATTATCAAAA
AGGATCTTCACCTAGATCCTTTTAAATTAAAAATGAAGTTTTAAATCAATCTAAAGTATATATGAGTAAA
CTTGGTCTGACAGTTACCAATGCTTAATCAGTGAGGCACCTATCTCAGCGATCTGTCTATTTCGTTCATC
CATAGTTGCCTGACTCCCCGTCGTGTAGATAACTACGATACGGGAGGGCTTACCATCTGGCCCCAGTGCT
GCAATGATACCGCGAGACCCACGCTCACCGGCTCCAGATTTATCAGCAATAAACCAGCCAGCCGGAAGGG
CCGAGCGCAGAAGTGGTCCTGCAACTTTATCCGCCTCCATCCAGTCTATTAATTGTTGCCGGGAAGCTAG
AGTAAGTAGTTCGCCAGTTAATAGTTTGCGCAACGTTGTTGCCATTGCTACAGGCATCGTGGTGTCACGC
TCGTCGTTTGGTATGGCTTCATTCAGCTCCGGTTCCCAACGATCAAGGCGAGTTACATGATCCCCCATGT
TGTGCAAAAAAGCGGTTAGCTCCTTCGGTCCTCCGATCGTTGTCAGAAGTAAGTTGGCCGCAGTGTTATC
ACTCATGGTTATGGCAGCACTGCATAATTCTCTTACTGTCATGCCATCCGTAAGATGCTTTTCTGTGACT
GGTGAGTACTCAACCAAGTCATTCTGAGAATAGTGTATGCGGCGACCGAGTTGCTCTTGCCCGGCGTCAA
TACGGGATAATACCGCGCCACATAGCAGAACTTTAAAAGTGCTCATCATTGGAAAACGTTCTTCGGGGCG
AAAACTCTCAAGGATCTTACCGCTGTTGAGATCCAGTTCGATGTAACCCACTCGTGCACCCAACTGATCT
TCAGCATCTTTTACTTTCACCAGCGTTTCTGGGTGAGCAAAAACAGGAAGGCAAAATGCCGCAAAAAAGG
GAATAAGGGCGACACGGAAATGTTGAATACTCATACTCTTCCTTTTTCAATATTATTGAAGCATTTATCA
GGGTTATTGTCTCATGAGCGGATACATATTTGAATGTATTTAGAAAAATAAACAAATAGGGGTTCCGCGC
ACATTTCCCCGAAAAGTGCCACCTAAATTGTAAGCGTTAATATTTTGTTAAAATTCGCGTTAAATTTTTG
TTAAATCAGCTCATTTTTTAACCAATAGGCCGAAATCGGCAAAATCCCTTATAAATCAAAAGAATAGACC
GAGATAGGGT
[37 nt withheld, positions 10021-10057]
AAAGAACGTGGACTCCAACGTCAAAGG
[49 nt withheld, positions 10085-10133]
T
[86 nt withheld, positions 10135-10220]
GCTGGCTAAGAACTCATCAGCCTCCCCGGTCCATCTACCCACGTACCAATGCACCAATTGGCCACAATGA
CGGCTACTACATGGTGCCATTCCTTCCTCTTTATAGGAATGGAGACTACCTCCTGTCCAACAATGCTCTT
GGATACGAGTACGCCTACCTGTTGGACCCAGGTCATTGCACAACACCAGAAATGCCCTCTGATCTGCAAA
AGACGTGAATATCTGTTCAGACACCCATATCCACTCTGTTCCACACAGGTCAGAGGTTTGTCCAGGAGTT
CTTGACAGAGGTGTAAAAAGTACTCAAAAATTTTACTCAAGTGAAAGTACAAGTACTTAGGGAAAATTTT
ACTCAATTAAAAGTAAAAGTATCTGGCTAGAATCTTACTTGAGTAAAAGTAAAAAAGTACTCCATTAAAA
TTGTACTTGAGTATTAAGGAAGTAAAAGTAAAAGCAAGAAAGAAAACTAGAGATTCTTGTTTAAGCTTTT
AATCTCAAAAAACATTAAATGAAATGCATACAAGGTTTTATCCTGCTTTAGAACTGTTTGTATTTAATTA
TCAAACTATAAGACAGACAATCTAATGCCAGTACACGCTACTCAAAGTTGTAAAACCTCAGATTTAACTT
CAGTAGAAGCTGATTCTCAAAATTGTTAGTGTCAAGCCTAGCTCTTTTGGGGCTGAAAAGCAATCCTGCA
GTGCTGAAAAGCCTCTCACAGGCAGCCGATGCGGGAAGAGGTGTATTAGTCTTGATAGAGAGGCTGCAAA
TAGCAGGAAACGTGAGCAGAGACTCCCTGGTGTCTGAAACACAGGCCAGATGGGCCCTCGAGCAGGAAAC
AGCTATGACCATGATTACGCCAAGCTATCAACTTTGTATAGAAAAGTTGGCTCCGAATTCGCCCTTAAAA
CTCGAGACCAGCAAAGTTCTAGAATTTGTCGAAACATTTATGTTATATATTTCCTGAAAAAAATTCTGAG
TAAGTTCTTAAGTGTTATTGCCAGCAACATAAA
Features (pLannotate 1.2.2; 26 found; start..end, strand, type, name):
   2923..2946    -  misc_feature   CEN4 (fragment): S. cerevisiae CEN4 centromere
   3412..3432    +  protein_bind   attB1: mutant version of attB; core recombination site for the Gateway® BP reaction BP Clonase™
   3482..4069    +  CDS            qa-1f (fragment): QA1F_NEUCR - Protein predicted: Swiss-Prot protein existence level 4. Transcription activation of genes for enzymes and proteins of quinate metabolism by binding to a 16 base-pair sequence (consensus 5'- GGRTAARYRYTTAYCC-3') in front of each Qa genes. From Neurospora crassa (strain ATCC 24698 / 74-OR23-1A / CBS 708.71 / DSM 1257 / FGSC 987).
   4115..4459    +  CDS            GAL4 activation domain: activation domain of the GAL4 transcriptional activator; Saccharomyces cerevisiae GAL4 (truncated)
   4491..4508    -  promoter       T7 promoter (fragment): promoter for bacteriophage T7 RNA polymerase
   4513..4645    -  polyA_signal   SV40 poly(A) signal: SV40 polyadenylation signal
   4662..4706    +  misc_feature   MCS (fragment): pBluescript multiple cloning site
   4719..4739    -  protein_bind   attB2: mutant version of attB; core recombination site for the Gateway® BP reaction BP Clonase™
   4754..4861    +  misc_feature   MCS: pBluescript multiple cloning site
   4887..4907    +  CDS            lacZα (fragment): LacZα fragment of β-galactosidase; lacZ fragment
   4923..5057    -  polyA_signal   SV40 poly(A) signal: SV40 polyadenylation signal
   5080..5163    -  CDS            large T antigen (fragment): large T antigen from SV40 (simian virus 40)
   6278..6955    +  CDS            mRFP1: monomeric derivative of DsRed (Campbell et al., 2002) mammalian codon-optimized
   6962..7094    -  polyA_signal   SV40 poly(A) signal: SV40 polyadenylation signal
   7651..7691    -  misc_feature   MCS (fragment): pBluescript multiple cloning site
   7704..7722    -  promoter       T3 promoter: promoter for bacteriophage T3 RNA polymerase
   7765..7787    -  protein_bind   lac operator (fragment): The lac repressor binds to the lac operator to inhibit transcription in E. coli. This inhibition can be relieved by adding lactose or isopropyl-β-D-thiogalactopyranoside (IPTG). lac repressor encoded by lacI
   7791..7821    -  promoter       lac promoter: promoter for the E. coli lac operon
   7836..7857    -  protein_bind   CAP binding site: CAP binding activates transcription in the presence of cAMP. E. coli catabolite activator protein
   7870..7962    -  CDS            lacI (fragment): lac repressor; lacI; The lac repressor binds to the lac operator to inhibit transcription in E. coli. This inhibition can be relieved by adding lactose or isopropyl-β-D-thiogalactopyranoside (IPTG).
   8145..8733    -  rep_origin     ori: high-copy-number ColE1/pMB1/pBR322/pUC origin of replication
   8904..9764    -  CDS            AmpR: β-lactamase; bla; confers resistance to ampicillin, carbenicillin, and related antibiotics
   9765..9869    -  promoter       AmpR promoter: bla
   9895..10220   -  rep_origin     M13 ori (fragment) (sequence partly withheld): M13 bacteriophage origin of replication; arrow indicates direction of (+) strand synthesis
  10223..10507   +  CDS            tyr (fragment): TYRO_ORYLA - Also known as tyro. Experimental evidence at transcript level: Swiss-Prot protein existence level 2. This is a copper-containing oxidase that functions in the formation of pigments such as melanins and other polyphenolic compounds. From Oryzias latipes (Japanese rice fish) (Japanese killifish).
  11089..11109   +  protein_bind   attB4: mutant version of attB; core recombination site for the Gateway® BP reaction BP Clonase™
