[The description below was written by a language model from this plasmid's Addgene catalogue record and pLannotate feature annotations shown in this document.]
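Description:
pTol2CG2-ubi:QFGal4-SV40pA is a zebrafish transgenesis plasmid of about 11.2 kb, assembled by multisite Gateway cloning into a modified pDestTol2CG2 destination vector from the Tol2 kit. It is maintained in E. coli as a high-copy plasmid through a ColE1/pUC-type origin and selected with ampicillin via the β-lactamase gene. An M13/f1 origin fragment and lac/T3/T7 remnants of the pBluescript-derived backbone are also annotated. The Tol2 transposon arms are not labelled as such in the automated feature table, although a medaka tyrosinase fragment is detected next to the cassette, which probably reflects flanking sequence from the locus where Tol2 was originally isolated. As a Tol2 vector, it is designed so that the sequence between the arms integrates into the genome when Tol2 transposase is supplied.

The payload is the zebrafish ubiquitin B (ubi) promoter driving QFGal4, followed by an SV40 polyadenylation signal. The promoter itself is not annotated, but it would occupy the unlabelled region between the attB4 and attB1 sites. QFGal4 is a chimeric transactivator: the table shows an N-terminal fragment of the Neurospora crassa qa-1F (QF) protein, which carries its DNA-binding function, fused to the activation domain of yeast GAL4. Expressed ubiquitously, it serves as the driver half of the Q binary expression system, activating effector transgenes placed under QF-responsive (QUAS) sites. The backbone's original cmlc2:GFP marker has been replaced by a cmlc2:membrane-mRFP-SV40pA cassette in the reverse orientation, so carriers can be identified by red fluorescence in the heart. The construct comes from work optimising QF-based binary expression for zebrafish.
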