Addgene plasmid #155119: pTol2CG2-ubi:QFGal4-SV40pA
Purpose: Tol2 vector for ubiquitous expression of QFGal4. Contains cmlc2:mRFP-SV40pA transgenesis marker
Depositing lab: Bret Pearson. Depositing organization: Hospital for Sick Children. Publication: An optimized QF-binary expression system for use in zebrafish. Burgess J, Burrows JT, Sadhak R, Chiang S, Weiss A, D'Amata C, Molinaro AM, Zhu S, Long M, Hu C, Krause HM, Pearson BJ. Dev Biol. 2020 Jul 19. pii: S0012-1606(20)30202-5. doi: 10.1016/j.ydbio.2020.07.007. PubMed 32697972.
Backbone
  Vector backbone: pDestTol2CG2 (Tol2 kit 1.0 #395)
  Backbone manufacturer: Esther Fujimoto, Chien lab
  Backbone size w/o insert (bp): 6251
  Total vector size (bp): 11237
  Modifications to backbone: cmlc2:GFP replaced with cmlc2:membrane-mRFP in reverse orientation
  Vector type: Zebrafish expression
  Selectable markers: cmlc2:mRFP
Growth in bacteria
  Bacterial resistance: Ampicillin, 100 μg/mL
  Growth temperature: 37°C
  Growth strain: DH5alpha
  Copy number: High Copy
Gene/Insert
  Gene/Insert name: ubi:QFGal4
  Species: D. rerio (zebrafish), S. cerevisiae (budding yeast); Neurospora crassa
  Insert size (bp): 4986
  GenBank ID: 855828 3875756
  Entrez Gene: ubb (a.k.a. Ubi-p63E, im:6892314, si:ch211-202a12.3, ubc, zUBC, zgc:172187)
  Promoter: ubiquitin B
  Cloning method: Gateway Cloning
  Sequencing primers: 5′ gctgcaaatagcaggaaacg; 3′ GAGGATCATAATCAGCCATA
Terms and licenses: Academic/Nonprofit Terms; Industry Terms: Not Available to Industry
How to cite: pTol2CG2-ubi:QFGal4-SV40pA was a gift from Bret Pearson (Addgene plasmid # 155119 ; http://n2t.net/addgene:155119 ; RRID:Addgene_155119)
